Addgene plasmid #194635: pMET7-GAG-eDHFR
Purpose: Mammalian expression of the eDHFR control bait in Virotrap
Depositing lab: Sven Eyckerman. Depositing organization: Vlaams Instituut voor Biotechnologie (VIB, vzw). Publication: Trapping mammalian protein complexes in viral particles. Eyckerman S, Titeca K, Van Quickelberghe E, Cloots E, Verhee A, Samyn N, De Ceuninck L, Timmerman E, De Sutter D, Lievens S, Van Calenbergh S, Gevaert K, Tavernier J. Nat Commun. 2016 Apr 28;7:11416. doi: 10.1038/ncomms11416. PubMed 27122307.
Backbone
  Vector backbone: pMET7
  Backbone size w/o insert (bp): 2956
  Total vector size (bp): 6278
  Vector type: Mammalian Expression
Growth in bacteria
  Bacterial resistance: Ampicillin, 100 μg/mL
  Growth temperature: 37°C
  Growth strain: DH5alpha
  Copy number: High Copy
Gene/Insert
  Gene/Insert name: p55 GAG (alt name: gag)
  Species: HIV1
  Insert size (bp): 1500
  Promoter: SRalpha
  Tag / fusion protein: ecDHFR (C terminal on insert)
  Cloning method: Restriction Enzyme; 5′ cloning site none (unknown if destroyed); 3′ cloning site EcoRI (not destroyed)
  Sequencing primers: 5′ ATCAAAGAACTGCTCCTC; 3′ GTAACCATTATAAGCTGCAA
Terms and licenses: Academic/Nonprofit Terms; Industry Terms: Not Available to Industry
How to cite: pMET7-GAG-eDHFR was a gift from Sven Eyckerman (Addgene plasmid # 194635 ; http://n2t.net/addgene:194635 ; RRID:Addgene_194635)
