[The description below was written by a language model from this plasmid's Addgene catalogue record and pLannotate feature annotations shown in this document.]
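Description:
pMET7-GAG-eDHFR is a mammalian expression plasmid built on the pMET7 backbone that produces the control bait for Virotrap, a method for capturing mammalian protein complexes inside virus-like particles. It is propagated in E. coli as a high-copy plasmid through a ColE1/pUC-type origin and is selected with ampicillin via a β-lactamase gene driven by its own bla promoter. No mammalian selection marker is annotated, which is consistent with use by transient transfection.

The payload is the HIV-1 p55 GAG coding sequence (about 1.5 kb) fused at its C terminus to E. coli dihydrofolate reductase (ecDHFR, folA). Expression is driven by the SRα promoter, which appears in the feature table as its component parts: the SV40 enhancer/early promoter followed by a truncated HTLV-1 5' LTR segment, then a modified SV40 intron with splice donor and acceptor sites just upstream of the gag start on the circular map. An SV40 polyadenylation signal terminates the transcript. Expressed GAG multimerises at the plasma membrane and buds off as virus-like particles, so a protein fused to it is carried into the particles together with its interaction partners. Here the bacterial eDHFR moiety stands in for a genuine bait and is recorded as the control, presumably to define background co-purifying proteins in such experiments.

The catalogue lists a total size of 6,278 bp, whereas the annotated sequencing result is 4,984 nt. The record does not explain this discrepancy, although all the expected functional elements are found in the shorter sequence.
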