Features (pLannotate 1.2.2; 9 found; start..end, strand, type, name):
     33..1532    +  CDS            HIV-1 gag (sequence partly withheld): gag protein from human immunodeficiency virus 1; gag
   1548..2021    +  CDS            ecDHFR: E. coli dihydrofolate reductase; folA
   2108..2242    +  polyA_signal   SV40 poly(A) signal: SV40 polyadenylation signal
   2452..3040    -  rep_origin     ori: high-copy-number ColE1/pMB1/pBR322/pUC origin of replication
   3211..4071    -  CDS            AmpR: β-lactamase; bla; confers resistance to ampicillin, carbenicillin, and related antibiotics
   4072..4176    -  promoter       AmpR promoter: bla
   4221..4550    +  promoter       SV40 promoter: SV40 enhancer and early promoter
   4566..4834    +  LTR            5' LTR (truncated): truncated 5' long terminal repeat (LTR) from human T-cell leukemia virus (HTLV) type 1
   4864..4960    +  intron         SV40 intron: modified SV40 intron with splice donor and acceptor sites
>Addgene plasmid #194635 | pMET7-GAG-eDHFR | addgene full sequence | sequence record 382463 | Addgene NGS Result
CTCTAAAAGCTGCGGGGCCCGCTAGCGCCACCATGGGTGCGAGAGCGTCAGTATTAAGCGGGGGAGAATT
AGATCGATGGGAAAAAATTCGGTTAAGGCCAGGGGGAAAGAAAAAATATAAATTAAAACATATAGTATGG
GCAAGCAGGGAGCTAGAACGATTCGCAGTTAATCCTGGCCTGTTAGAAACATCAGAAGGCTGTAGACAAA
TACTGGGACAGCTACAACCATCCCTTCAGACAGGATCAGAAGAACTTAGATCATTATATAATACAGTAGC
AACCCTCTATTGTGTGCATCAAAGGATAGAGATAAAAGACACCAAGGAAGCTTTAGACAAGATAGAGGAA
GAGCAAAACAAAAGTAAGAAAAAAGCACAGCAAGCAGCAGCTGACACAGGACACAGCAATCAGGTCAGCC
AAAATTACCCTATAGTGCAGAACATCCAGGGGCAAATGGTACATCAGGCCATATCACCTAGAACTTTAAA
TGCATGGGTAAAAGTAGTAGAAGAGAAGGCTTTCAGCCCAGAAGTGATACCCATGTTTTCAGCATTATCA
GAAGGAGCCACCCCACAAGATTTAAACACCATGCTAAACACAGTGGGGGGACATCAAGCAGCCATGCAAA
TGTTAAAAGAGACCATCAATGAGGAAGCTGCAGAATGGGATAGAGTGCATCCAGTGCATGCAGGGCCTAT
TGCACCAGGCCAGATGAGAGAACCAAGGGGAAGTGACATAGCAGGAACTACTAGTACCCTTCAGGAACAA
ATAGGATGGATGACACATAATCCACCTATCCCAGTAGGAGAAATCTATAAAAGATGGATAATCCTGGGAT
TAAATAAAATAGTAAGAATGTATAGCCCT
[222 nt withheld, positions 870-1091]
GGGGGACCCGGCCATAAAGCAAGAGTTTTGGCTGAAGCAATGAGCCAAGTAACAAATCCAGCTACCATAA
TGATACAGAAAGGCAATTTTAGGAACCAAAGAAAGACTGTTAAGTGTTTCAATTGTGGCAAAGAAGGGCA
CATAGCCAAAAATTGCAGGGCCCCTAGGAAAAAGGGCTGTTGGAAATGTGGAAAGGAAGGACACCAAATG
AAAGATTGTACTGAGAGACAGGCTAATTTTTTAGGGAAGATCTGGCCTTCCCACAAGGGAAGGCCAGGGA
ATTTTCTTCAGAGCAGACCAGAGCCAACAGCCCCACCAGAAGAGAGCTTCAGGTTTGGGGAAGAGACAAC
AACTCCCTCTCAGAAGCAGGAGCCGATAGACAAGGAACTGTATCCTTTAGCTTCCCTCAGATCACTCTTT
GGCAGCGACCCCTCGTCACAAGGCGGGTCGAGCGGAATCAGTCTGATTGCGGCGTTAGCGGTAGATCGCG
TTATCGGCATGGAAAACGCCATGCCGTGGAACCTGCCTGCCGATCTCGCCTGGTTTAAACGCAACACCTT
AAATAAACCCGTGATTATGGGCCGCCATACCTGGGAATCAATCGGTCGTCCGTTGCCAGGACGCAAAAAT
ATTATCCTCAGCAGTCAACCGGGTACGGACGATCGCGTAACGTGGGTGAAGTCGGTGGATGAAGCCATCG
CGGCGTGTGGTGACGTACCAGAAATCATGGTGATTGGCGGCGGTCGCGTTTATGAACAGTTCTTGCCAAA
AGCGCAAAAACTGTATCTGACGCATATCGACGCAGAAGTGGAAGGCGACACCCATTTCCCGGATTACGAG
CCGGATGACTGGGAATCGGTATTCAGCGAATTCCACGATGCTGATGCGCAGAACTCTCACAGCTATTGCT
TTGAGATTCTGGAGCGGCGGGGCAGCGGCCATATGTAATCTAGAGAAAAAACCTCCCACACCTCCCCCTG
AACCTGAAACATAAAATGAATGCAATTGTTGTTGTTAACTTGTTTATTGCAGCTTATAATGGTTACAAAT
AAAGCAATAGCATCACAAATTTCACAAATAAAGCATTTTTTTCACTGCATTCTAGTTGTGGTTTGTCCAA
ACTCATCAATGTATCTTATCATGTCTGGATCCCCGGGTACCGAGCTCGAATTAATTCCTCTTCCGCTTCC
TCGCTCACTGACTCGCTGCGCTCGGTCGTTCGGCTGCGGCGAGCGGTATCAGCTCACTCAAAGGCGGTAA
TACGGTTATCCACAGAATCAGGGGATAACGCAGGAAAGAACATGTGAGCAAAAGGCCAGCAAAAGGCCAG
GAACCGTAAAAAGGCCGCGTTGCTGGCGTTTTTCCATAGGCTCCGCCCCCCTGACGAGCATCACAAAAAT
CGACGCTCAAGTCAGAGGTGGCGAAACCCGACAGGACTATAAAGATACCAGGCGTTTCCCCCTGGAAGCT
CCCTCGTGCGCTCTCCTGTTCCGACCCTGCCGCTTACCGGATACCTGTCCGCCTTTCTCCCTTCGGGAAG
CGTGGCGCTTTCTCATAGCTCACGCTGTAGGTATCTCAGTTCGGTGTAGGTCGTTCGCTCCAAGCTGGGC
TGTGTGCACGAACCCCCCGTTCAGCCCGACCGCTGCGCCTTATCCGGTAACTATCGTCTTGAGTCCAACC
CGGTAAGACACGACTTATCGCCACTGGCAGCAGCCACTGGTAACAGGATTAGCAGAGCGAGGTATGTAGG
CGGTGCTACAGAGTTCTTGAAGTGGTGGCCTAACTACGGCTACACTAGAAGAACAGTATTTGGTATCTGC
GCTCTGCTGAAGCCAGTTACCTTCGGAAAAAGAGTTGGTAGCTCTTGATCCGGCAAACAAACCACCGCTG
GTAGCGGTGGTTTTTTTGTTTGCAAGCAGCAGATTACGCGCAGAAAAAAAGGATCTCAAGAAGATCCTTT
GATCTTTTCTACGGGGTCTGACGCTCAGTGGAACGAAAACTCACGTTAAGGGATTTTGGTCATGAGATTA
TCAAAAAGGATCTTCACCTAGATCCTTTTAAATTAAAAATGAAGTTTTAAATCAATCTAAAGTATATATG
AGTAAACTTGGTCTGACAGTTACCAATGCTTAATCAGTGAGGCACCTATCTCAGCGATCTGTCTATTTCG
TTCATCCATAGTTGCCTGACTCCCCGTCGTGTAGATAACTACGATACGGGAGGGCTTACCATCTGGCCCC
AGTGCTGCAATGATACCGCGAGACCCACGCTCACCGGCTCCAGATTTATCAGCAATAAACCAGCCAGCCG
GAAGGGCCGAGCGCAGAAGTGGTCCTGCAACTTTATCCGCCTCCATCCAGTCTATTAATTGTTGCCGGGA
AGCTAGAGTAAGTAGTTCGCCAGTTAATAGTTTGCGCAACGTTGTTGCCATTGCTACAGGCATCGTGGTG
TCACGCTCGTCGTTTGGTATGGCTTCATTCAGCTCCGGTTCCCAACGATCAAGGCGAGTTACATGATCCC
CCATGTTGTGCAAAAAAGCGGTTAGCTCCTTCGGTCCTCCGATCGTTGTCAGAAGTAAGTTGGCCGCAGT
GTTATCACTCATGGTTATGGCAGCACTGCATAATTCTCTTACTGTCATGCCATCCGTAAGATGCTTTTCT
GTGACTGGTGAGTACTCAACCAAGTCATTCTGAGAATAGTGTATGCGGCGACCGAGTTGCTCTTGCCCGG
CGTCAATACGGGATAATACCGCGCCACATAGCAGAACTTTAAAAGTGCTCATCATTGGAAAACGTTCTTC
GGGGCGAAAACTCTCAAGGATCTTACCGCTGTTGAGATCCAGTTCGATGTAACCCACTCGTGCACCCAAC
TGATCTTCAGCATCTTTTACTTTCACCAGCGTTTCTGGGTGAGCAAAAACAGGAAGGCAAAATGCCGCAA
AAAAGGGAATAAGGGCGACACGGAAATGTTGAATACTCATACTCTTCCTTTTTCAATATTATTGAAGCAT
TTATCAGGGTTATTGTCTCATGAGCGGATACATATTTGAATGTATTTAGAAAAATAAACAAATAGGGGTT
CCGCGCACATTTCCCCGAAAAGTGCCACCTGCAAGCTTGGCTGTGGAATGTGTGTCAGTTAGGGTGTGGA
AAGTCCCCAGGCTCCCCAGCAGGCAGAAGTATGCAAAGCATGCATCTCAATTAGTCAGCAACCAGGTGTG
GAAAGTCCCCAGGCTCCCCAGCAGGCAGAAGTATGCAAAGCATGCATCTCAATTAGTCAGCAACCATAGT
CCCGCCCCTAACTCCGCCCATCCCGCCCCTAACTCCGCCCAGTTCCGCCCATTCTCCGCCCCATGGCTGA
CTAATTTTTTTTATTTATGCAGAGGCCGAGGCCGCCTCGGCCTCTGAGCTATTCCAGAAGTAGTGAGGAG
GCTTTTTTGGAGGCCTAGGCTTTTGCAAAAAGCTCCTCGATCGAGGGGCTCGCATCTCTCCTTCACGCGC
CCGCTGCCCTACCTGAGGCCGCCATCCACGCCGGTTGAGTCGCGTTCTGCCGCCTCCCGCCTGTGGTGCC
TCCTGAACTGCGTCCGCCGTCTAGGTAAGTTTAAAGCTCAGGTCGAGACCGGGCCTTTGTCCGGCGCTCC
CTTGGAGCCTACCTAGACTCAGCCGGCTCTCCACGCTTTGCCTGACCCTGCTTGCTCAACTCTACGTCTT
TGTTTCGTTTTCTGTTCTGCGCCGTTACAGATCCAAGCTCTGAAAAACCAGAAAGTTAACTGGTAAGTTT
AGTCTTTTTGTCTTTTATTTCAGGTCCCGGATCCGGTGGTGGTGCAAATCAAAGAACTGCTCCTCAGTGG
ATGTTGCCTTTACTTCTAGGCCTGTACGGAAGTGTTACTTCTG
